>Addgene plasmid #182517 | C-SWAT IAA17-3HA | addgene full sequence | sequence record 366993 | Addgene NGS Result
TCGCGCGTTTCGGTGATGACGGTGAAAACCTCTGACACATGCAGCTCCCGGAGACGGTCACAGCTTGTCT
GTAAGCGGATGCCGGGAGCAGACAAGCCCGTCAGGGCGCGTCAGCGGGTGTTGGCGGGTGTCGGGGCTGG
CTTAACTATGCGGCATCAGAGCAGATTGTACTGAGAGTGCACCACGCTTTTCAATTCAATTCATCACCAT
CCTCATGAAAACTGTGTAACATAATAACCGAAGTGTCGAAAAGGTGGCACCTTGTCCAATTGAACACGCT
CGATGAAAAAAATAAGATATATATAAGGTTAAGTAAAGCGTCTGTTAGAAAGGAAGTTTTTCCTTTTTCT
TGCTCTCTTGTCTTTTCATCTACTATTTCCTTCGTGTAATACAGGGTCGTCAGATACATAGATACAATTC
TATTACCCCCATCCATACAATGCCATCTCATTTCGATACTGTTCAACTACACGCCGGCCAAGAGAACCCT
GGTGACAATGCTCACAGATCCAGAGCTGTACCAATTTACGCCACCACTTCTTATGTTTTCGAAAACTCTA
AGCATGGTTCGCAATTGTTTGGTCTAGAAGTTCCAGGTTACGTCTATTCCCGTTTCCAAAACCCAACCAG
TAATGTTTTGGAAGAAAGAATTGCTGCCTTAGAAGGTGGTGCTGCTGCTTTGGCTGTTTCCTCCGGTCAA
GCCGCTCAAACCCTTGCCATCCAAGGTTTGGCACACACTGGTGACAACATCGTTTCCACTTCTTACTTAT
ACGGTGGTACTTATAACCAGTTCAAAATCTCGTTCAAAAGATTTGGTATCGAGGCTAGATTTGTTGAAGG
TGACAATCCAGAAGAATTCGAAAAGGTCTTTGATGAAAGAACCAAGGCTGTTTATTTGGAAACCATTGGT
AATCCAAAGTACAATGTTCCGGATTTTGAAAAAATTGTTGCAATTGCTCACAAACACGGTATTCCAGTTG
TCGTTGACAACACATTTGGTGCCGGTGGTTACTTCTGTCAGCCAATTAAATACGGTGCTGATATTGTAAC
ACATTCTGCTACCAAATGGATTGGTGGTCATGGTACTACTATCGGTGGTATTATTGTTGACTCTGGTAAG
TTCCCATGGAAGGACTACCCAGAAAAGTTCCCTCAATTCTCTCAACCTGCCGAAGGATATCACGGTACTA
TCTACAATGAAGCCTACGGTAACTTGGCATACATCGTTCATGTTAGAACTGAACTATTAAGAGATTTGGG
TCCATTGATGAACCCATTTGCCTCTTTCTTGCTACTACAAGGTGTTGAAACATTATCTTTGAGAGCTGAA
AGACACGGTGAAAATGCATTGAAGTTAGCCAAATGGTTAGAACAATCCCCATACGTATCTTGGGTTTCAT
ACCCTGGTTTAGCATCTCATTCTCATCATGAAAATGCTAAGAAGTATCTATCTAACGGTTTCGGTGGTGT
CTTATCTTTCGGTGTAAAAGACTTACCAAATGCCGACAAGGAAACTGACCCATTCGAACTTTCTGGTGCT
CAAGTTGTTGACAATTTAAAGCTTGCCTCTAACTTGGCCAATGTTGGTGATGCCAAGACCTTAGTCATTG
CTCCATACTTCACTACCCACAAACAATTAAATGACAAAGAAAAGTTGGCATCTGGTGTTACCAAGGACTT
AATTCGTGTCTCTGTTGGTATCGAATTTATTGATGACATTATTGCAGACTTCCAGCAATCTTTTGAAACT
GTTTTCGCTGGCCAAAAACCATGAGTGTGCGTGATGAGTTGTAAAATTATGTATAAACCTACTTTCTCTC
ACAAGTACTGCGGTGTGAAATACCGCACAGATGCGTAAGGAGAAAATACCGCATCAGGAAATTGTAAGCG
TTAATATTTTGTTAAAATTCGCGTTAAATTTTTGTTAAATCAGCTCATTTTTTAACCAATAGGCCGAAAT
CGGCAAAATCCCTTATAAATCAAAAGAATAGACCGAGATAGGGT
[37 nt withheld, positions 2005-2041]
AAAGAACGTGGACTCCAACGTCAAAGG
[49 nt withheld, positions 2069-2117]
T
[91 nt withheld, positions 2119-2209]
G
[124 nt withheld, positions 2211-2334]
CCATTCGCCATTCAGGCTGCGCAACTGTTGGGAAGGGCGATCGGTGCGGGCCTCTTCGCTATTACGCCAG
CTGGCGAAAGGGGGATGTGCTGCAAGGCGATTAAGTTGGGTAACGCCAGGGTTTTCCCAGTCACGACGTT
GTAAAACGACGGCCAGTGAGCGCGCGTAATACGACTCACTATAGGGCGAATTGGGTACCGGGCCCCCCCT
CGAGGTCGACGGTATCGATAAGCTTGATATCGAATTCCTGCAGCTATATTACCCTGTTATCCCTACGTAC
GCTGCAGGTCGACGGTGGCGGTTCTGGCGGTGGCGGATCCGGCTCTGTTGAGTTAAACCTGCGTGAGACC
GAGCTATGTCTTGGTCTACCCGGTGGTGACACTGTAGCACCAGTGACAGGCAACAAAAGGGGCTTCAGCG
AGACTGTAGATCTGAAGCTAAACTTAAACAACGAACCAGCTAATAAGGAAGGTAGTACAACACATGATGT
GGTTACGTTTGACAGCAAGGAGAAGAGTGCCTGTCCCAAAGATCCGGCAAAGCCCCCGGCGAAGGCCCAG
GTTGTAGGTTGGCCTCCGGTAAGGTCCTATCGTAAAAACGTAATGGTTAGTTGTCAGAAGTCCAGCGGAG
GACCTGAAGCAGCGGCGTTCGTCAAAGTATCTATGGATGGCGCCCCATACTTGAGAAAGATAGACCTGCG
TATGTATAAGTCTTACGACGAGTTATCAAATGCGCTATCTAACATGTTCAGCAGTTTCACCATGGGCAAA
CATGGTGGTGAGGAGGGAATGATCGACTTCATGAACGAGAGAAAACTTATGGACCTGGTGAATAGCTGGG
ATTATGTCCCTAGCTACGAGGATAAAGACGGGGATTGGATGCTTGTGGGGGATGTTCCGTGGCCGATGTT
CGTCGATACGTGTAAGCGTCTGCGTCTAATGAAGGGCTCCGATGCTATTGGTTTAGCTCCGCGTGCTATG
GAAAAGTGTAAGTCCAGAGCTGTATCACCCGGGGCATACCCATACGATGTTCCTGACTATGCGGGCTATC
CCTATGACGTCCCGGACTATGCAGGATCCTATCCATATGACGTTCCAGATTACGCTGCTTGACTTAAGAG
TTCTTCTTTGAGATATCGATTGAACGAGCTCGAATTCATCGATCTATATTACCCTGTTATCCCTAGCGTA
ACTATGCCAAATGACAATAAGACACCCAATAGGTCCAGCACTCCCAAGTTTACTAAAAAACCAGTAACCC
CGAATGATAAAATTCCTGAAAGACGGGTGTACAATATGGACTTCCTCTTTTCTGGCAACCAAACCCATAC
ATCGGGATTCCTATAATACCTTCGTTGGTCTCCCTAACATGTAGGTGGCGGAGGGGAGATATACAATAGA
ACAGATACCAGACAAGACATAATGGGCTAAACAAGACTACACCAATTACACTGCCTCATTGATGGTGGTA
CATAACGAACTAATACTGTAGCCCTAGACTTGATAGCCATCATCATATCGAAGTTTCACTACCCTTTTTC
CATTTGCCATCTATTGAAGTAATAATAGGCGCATGCAACTTCTTTTCTTTTTTTTTCTTTTCTCTCTCCC
CCGTTGTTGTCTCACCATATCCGCAATGACAAAAAAATGATGGAAGACACTAAAGGAAAAAATTAACGAC
AAAGACAGCACCAACAGATGTCGTTGTTCCAGAGCTGATGAGGGGTATCTCGAAGCACACGAAACTTTTT
CCTTCCTTCATTCACGCACACTACTCTCTAATGAGCAACGGTATACGGCCTTCCTTCCAGTTACTTGAAT
TTGAAATAAAAAAAAGTTTGCTGTCTTGCTATCAAGTATAAATAGACCTGCAATTATTAATCTTTTGTTT
CCTCGTCATTGTTCTCGTTCCCTTTCTTCCTTGTTTCTTTTTCTGCACAATATTTCAAGCTATACCAAGC
ATACAATCAACTATCTCATATACAACTAGAATGCCCAAGAAGAAACGTAAGGTGGGTTCCACCCTTACGA
GCGGTCAACGTGACCACAGAGACGTTGAAAATGAGTTATCCAGTGCAGCTTTTAGCAGTCAAAGTTTCGG
GGTTCCAGATATGTCATTCAAACCGGGGTGCTCCAGTGACGTCGCAGTCACTGATGCGGGTATGCCTAGC
CAAGGGTTATGGAACAACCAGACGCAAAGGATGCGTACCTTCACTAAGGTCCAGAAAAGGGGCTCTGTTG
GGAGGAGTATCGACATCACCAGGTATCGTGATTACGATGAGCTACGTCATGATCTGGCATGTATGTTCGG
CATACAGGGGCAGTTAGAAGACCCTTATCGTATGGATTGGAAGTTAGTTTATGTGGATCACGAGAACGAT
ATACTGTTGGTGGGCGACGACCCGTGGGAGGAATTTGTAGGTTGTGTTAAGTCTATCAAGATTCTATCTG
CTGCAGAGGTGCAGCAAATGAGCTTGGACGGGGATCTTGGTGGAGTTCCGCCCCAAACCCAGGCGTGCAG
TGCTTCAGACGATGCGAACGCTTGGAGAGGCTATCCCTACGACGTGCCTGATTATGCGGGTAGCGGGGCC
ACTAACTTCAGCTTGTTGAAGCAGGCTGGCGATGTGGAGGAGAATCCAGGTCCGGCGGCTACCGATAAAG
CGGAATTAATTCCCGAGCCTCCAAAAAAGAAGAGAAAGGTCGAATTGGGTACCGCCACGTACTTCCCGGA
GGAGGTGGTGGAGCACATCTTCAGCTTCCTGCCGGCGCAGCGCGACCGCAACACGGTCTCGCTCGTCTGC
AAGGTGTGGTACGAGATCGAGAGGCTGAGCCGCCGCGGCGTCTTCGTGGGCAACTGCTACGCCGTGCGCG
CCGGCCGCGTCGCCGCGCGGTTCCCCAACGTGCGGGCGCTCACGGTGAAGGGGAAGCCCCACTTCGCCGA
CTTCAACCTCGTGCCCCCCGACTGGGGCGGCTACGCGGGGCCGTGGATCGAGGCGGCCGCGAGGGGATGC
CACGGCCTGGAGGAGCTCAGGATGAAGCGGATGGTGGTGTCCGACGAGAGCCTCGAGCTGCTGGCTCGCT
CGTTCCCGCGGTTCAGGGCTCTTGTTCTTATCAGCTGCGAGGGGTTCAGCACTGACGGGCTAGCCGCCGT
CGCGAGCCATTGCAAGCTTCTGAGGGAGTTGGATTTGCAGGAAAATGAAGTGGAGGATCGAGGGCCTAGG
TGGCTTTCCTGCTTCCCTGATTCCTGCACATCACTTGTCTCATTGAATTTTGCCTGCATCAAAGGGGAGG
TTAATGCTGGTTCACTGGAGAGACTTGTTAGCAGGTCCCCAAACCTGCGGAGTTTGAGGCTGAATCGATC
TGTATCGGTAGATACACTTGCAAAGATACTACTGCGTACCCCTAACTTGGAGGATTTGGGGACAGGGAAT
TTGACAGATGACTTCCAAACTGAGTCCTACTTTAAGCTTACCAGTGCTCTGGAGAAATGCAAGATGTTGA
GGAGTTTGTCTGGATTCTGGGATGCTTCTCCTGTTTGCCTGTCATTTATCTACCCCCTGTGTGCTCAACT
GACAGGATTGAACTTGAGCTATGCACCCACACTTGATGCTTCTGACCTTACAAAAATGATTAGCCGCTGT
GTGAAGCTCCAACGCCTTTGGGTACTGGATTGTATCTCGGACAAAGGCTTGCAAGTGGTGGCCTCCAGTT
GCAAAGACTTGCAAGAACTCAGGGTATTTCCATCAGATTTCTACGTAGCTGGTTATTCTGCAGTGACAGA
GGAGGGACTTGTTGCAGTATCCTTGGGCTGTCCAAAACTGAACTCACTACTGTACTTCTGTCACCAAATG
ACTAATGCTGCACTAGTTACTGTCGCCAAGAACTGTCCAAATTTCACACGATTCAGACTTTGTATTCTTG
AGCCAGGGAAGCCTGATGTTGTGACAAGCCAACCATTAGATGAAGGCTTTGGAGCTATTGTTCGTGAGTG
CAAGGGATTACAACGTTTGTCAATATCTGGTCTTCTCACAGACAAAGTTTTCATGTATATTGGGAAATAT
GCAAAACAACTTGAGATGCTTTCTATAGCATTTGCTGGTGACAGTGATAAGGGTATGATGCATGTTATGA
ATGGATGCAAGAATTTAAGGAAACTGGAGATAAGAGATAGCCCGTTTGGTGATGCTGCACTCTTGGGGAA
TTTTGCTAGGTACGAGACAATGCGATCCCTTTGGATGTCATCTTGCAATGTCACGTTAAAGGGGTGCCAA
GTCCTTGCGTCAAAGATGCCGATGCTCAATGTTGAGGTCATAAATGAGCGGGATGGTAGCAATGAAATGG
AGGAAAACCATGGAGATCTGCCTAAAGTGGAGAAATTATATGTGTACCGCACAACTGCTGGGGCGAGGGA
TGATGCACCAAATTTTGTTAAAATCCTAGTCGACTCCGGTTCTGCTGCTAGTGGTTGAACGCGTGGCGCC
TGGAAAAAGATTTTCAAGTGAATAAGGAGATAAAACCGTATTGACTTTTTATCATTCTACAAAAGACCAG
TAACGAAGTGTACCCTGCTATATTACCCTGTTATCCCTAGCGTAACTCGGCCGCCACCGCGGTGGAGCTC
CAGCTTTTGTTCCCTTTAGTGAGGGTTAATTGCGCGCTTGGCGTAATCATGGTCATAGCTGTTTCCTGTG
TGAAATTGTTATCCGCTCACAATTCCACACAACATACGAGCCGGAAGCATAAAGTGTAAAGCCTGGGGTG
CCTAATGAGTGAGCTAACTCACATTAATTGCGTTGCGCTCACTGCCCGCTTTCCAGTCGGGAAACCTGTC
GTGCCAGCTGCATTAATGAATCGGCCAACGCGCGGGGAGAGGCGGTTTGCGTATTGGGCGCTCTTCCGCT
TCCTCGCTCACTGACTCGCTGCGCTCGGTCGTTCGGCTGCGGCGAGCGGTATCAGCTCACTCAAAGGCGG
TAATACGGTTATCCACAGAATCAGGGGATAACGCAGGAAAGAACATGTGAGCAAAAGGCCAGCAAAAGGC
CAGGAACCGTAAAAAGGCCGCGTTGCTGGCGTTTTTCCATAGGCTCCGCCCCCCTGACGAGCATCACAAA
AATCGACGCTCAAGTCAGAGGTGGCGAAACCCGACAGGACTATAAAGATACCAGGCGTTTCCCCCTGGAA
GCTCCCTCGTGCGCTCTCCTGTTCCGACCCTGCCGCTTACCGGATACCTGTCCGCCTTTCTCCCTTCGGG
AAGCGTGGCGCTTTCTCATAGCTCACGCTGTAGGTATCTCAGTTCGGTGTAGGTCGTTCGCTCCAAGCTG
GGCTGTGTGCACGAACCCCCCGTTCAGCCCGACCGCTGCGCCTTATCCGGTAACTATCGTCTTGAGTCCA
ACCCGGTAAGACACGACTTATCGCCACTGGCAGCAGCCACTGGTAACAGGATTAGCAGAGCGAGGTATGT
AGGCGGTGCTACAGAGTTCTTGAAGTGGTGGCCTAACTACGGCTACACTAGAAGAACAGTATTTGGTATC
TGCGCTCTGCTGAAGCCAGTTACCTTCGGAAAAAGAGTTGGTAGCTCTTGATCCGGCAAACAAACCACCG
CTGGTAGCGGTGGTTTTTTTGTTTGCAAGCAGCAGATTACGCGCAGAAAAAAAGGATCTCAAGAAGATCC
TTTGATCTTTTCTACGGGGTCTGACGCTCAGTGGAACGAAAACTCACGTTAAGGGATTTTGGTCATGAGA
TTATCAAAAAGGATCTTCACCTAGATCCTTTTAAATTAAAAATGAAGTTTTAAATCAATCTAAAGTATAT
ATGAGTAAACTTGGTCTGACAGTTACCAATGCTTAATCAGTGAGGCACCTATCTCAGCGATCTGTCTATT
TCGTTCATCCATAGTTGCCTGACTCCCCGTCGTGTAGATAACTACGATACGGGAGGGCTTACCATCTGGC
CCCAGTGCTGCAATGATACCGCGAGACCCACGCTCACCGGCTCCAGATTTATCAGCAATAAACCAGCCAG
CCGGAAGGGCCGAGCGCAGAAGTGGTCCTGCAACTTTATCCGCCTCCATCCAGTCTATTAATTGTTGCCG
GGAAGCTAGAGTAAGTAGTTCGCCAGTTAATAGTTTGCGCAACGTTGTTGCCATTGCTACAGGCATCGTG
GTGTCACGCTCGTCGTTTGGTATGGCTTCATTCAGCTCCGGTTCCCAACGATCAAGGCGAGTTACATGAT
CCCCCATGTTGTGCAAAAAAGCGGTTAGCTCCTTCGGTCCTCCGATCGTTGTCAGAAGTAAGTTGGCCGC
AGTGTTATCACTCATGGTTATGGCAGCACTGCATAATTCTCTTACTGTCATGCCATCCGTAAGATGCTTT
TCTGTGACTGGTGAGTACTCAACCAAGTCATTCTGAGAATAGTGTATGCGGCGACCGAGTTGCTCTTGCC
CGGCGTCAATACGGGATAATACCGCGCCACATAGCAGAACTTTAAAAGTGCTCATCATTGGAAAACGTTC
TTCGGGGCGAAAACTCTCAAGGATCTTACCGCTGTTGAGATCCAGTTCGATGTAACCCACTCGTGCACCC
AACTGATCTTCAGCATCTTTTACTTTCACCAGCGTTTCTGGGTGAGCAAAAACAGGAAGGCAAAATGCCG
CAAAAAAGGGAATAAGGGCGACACGGAAATGTTGAATACTCATACTCTTCCTTTTTCAATATTATTGAAG
CATTTATCAGGGTTATTGTCTCATGAGCGGATACATATTTGAATGTATTTAGAAAAATAAACAAATAGGG
GTTCCGCGCACATTTCCCCGAAAAGTGCCACCTGGGTCCTTTTCATCACGTGCTATAAAAATAATTATAA
TTTAAATTTTTTAATATAAATATATAAATTAAAAATAGAAAGTAAAAAAAGAAATTAAAGAAAAAATAGT
TTTTGTTTTCCGAAGATGTAAAAGACTCTAGGGGGATCGCCAACAAATACTACCTTTTATCTTGCTCTTC
CTGCTCTCAGGTATTAATGCCGAATTGTTTCATCTTGTCTGTGTAGAAGACCACACACGAAAATCCTGTG
ATTTTACATTTTACTTATCGTTAATCGAATGTATATCTATTTAATCTGCTTTTCTTGTCTAATAAATATA
TATGTAAAGTACGCTTTTTGTTGAAATTTTTTAAACCTTTGTTTATTTTTTTTTCTTCATTCCGTAACTC
TTCTACCTTCTTTATTTACTTTCTAAAATCCAAATACAAAACATAAAAATAAATAAACACAGAGTAAATT
CCCAAATTATTCCATCATTAAAAGATACGAGGCGCGTGTAAGTTACAGGCAAGCGATCCGTCTAAGAAAC
CATTATTATCATGACATTAACCTATAAAAATAGGCGTATCACGAGGCCCTTTCGTC
Features (pLannotate 1.2.2; 27 found; start..end, strand, type, name):
    137..184     +  misc_feature   bom (fragment): basis of mobility region from pBR322
    190..206     +  promoter       URA3 promoter (fragment): S. cerevisiae URA3
    207..439     +  promoter       MET17 promoter (fragment): S. cerevisiae MET17; expression is repressed by methionine; MET15; MET25
    440..1774    +  CDS            MET17: O-acetylserine and O-acetylhomoserine sulfhydrylase, required for sulfur amino acid synthesis; S. cerevisiae MET17 MET15; MET25
   1829..1878    +  misc_feature   bom (fragment): basis of mobility region from pBR322
   1906..2334    -  rep_origin     f1 ori (sequence partly withheld): f1 bacteriophage origin of replication; arrow indicates direction of (+) strand synthesis
   2338..2493    -  CDS            lacZα (fragment): LacZα fragment of β-galactosidase; lacZ fragment
   2501..2519    +  promoter       T7 promoter: promoter for bacteriophage T7 RNA polymerase
   2528..2588    -  misc_feature   MCS (fragment): pBluescript multiple cloning site
   2655..3335    +  CDS            IAA17: IAA17_ARATH - Also known as AXR3. Experimental evidence at protein level: Swiss-Prot protein existence level 1. Aux/IAA proteins are short-lived transcriptional factors that function as repressors of early auxin response genes at low auxin concentrations. Repression is thought to result from the interaction with auxin response factors (ARFs), proteins that bind to the auxin- responsive promoter element (AuxRE). Formation of heterodimers with ARF proteins may alter their ability to modulate early auxin response genes expression. From Arabidopsis thaliana (Mouse-ear cress).
   3351..3440    +  CDS            3xHA: three tandem HA epitope tags
   3910..4306    +  promoter       ADH1 promoter: S. cerevisiae ADH1; promoter for alcohol dehydrogenase 1
   4382..4882    +  CDS            ARF19 (fragment): ARFS_ARATH - Also known as IAA22. Experimental evidence at protein level: Swiss-Prot protein existence level 1. Auxin response factors (ARFs) are transcriptional factors that bind specifically to the DNA sequence 5'-TGTCTC-3' found in the auxin-responsive promoter elements (AuxREs). Could act as transcriptional activator or repressor. Formation of heterodimers with Aux/IAA proteins may alter their ability to modulate early auxin response genes expression. Involved in ethylene responses. Regulates lateral root formation through direct regulation of LBD16 and/or LBD29. Functionally redundant wit
   4886..4911    +  CDS            3xHA (fragment): three tandem HA epitope tags
   5015..5034    +  CDS            SV40 NLS (fragment): nuclear localization signal of SV40 (simian virus 40) large T antigen
   5051..6772    +  CDS            OsTIR1: rice transport inhibitor response 1 protein F-box protein that mediates auxin-dependent interaction of a ubiquitin ligase with an auxin-inducible degron (Tan et al., 2007)
   6932..6954    -  misc_feature   MCS (fragment): pBluescript multiple cloning site
   6967..6985    -  promoter       T3 promoter: promoter for bacteriophage T3 RNA polymerase
   7030..7046    -  protein_bind   lac operator: The lac repressor binds to the lac operator to inhibit transcription in E. coli. This inhibition can be relieved by adding lactose or isopropyl-β-D-thiogalactopyranoside (IPTG). lac repressor encoded by lacI
   7054..7084    -  promoter       lac promoter: promoter for the E. coli lac operon
   7099..7120    -  protein_bind   CAP binding site: CAP binding activates transcription in the presence of cAMP. E. coli catabolite activator protein
   7133..7225    -  CDS            lacI (fragment): lac repressor; lacI; The lac repressor binds to the lac operator to inhibit transcription in E. coli. This inhibition can be relieved by adding lactose or isopropyl-β-D-thiogalactopyranoside (IPTG).
   7408..7996    -  rep_origin     ori: high-copy-number ColE1/pMB1/pBR322/pUC origin of replication
   8167..9027    -  CDS            AmpR: β-lactamase; bla; confers resistance to ampicillin, carbenicillin, and related antibiotics
   9028..9132    -  promoter       AmpR promoter: bla
   9169..9672    +  misc_feature   CEN/ARS: S. cerevisiae CEN6 centromere fused to an autonomously replicating sequence
   9740..35      +  CDS            rop (fragment) (across the origin): Rop protein, which maintains plasmids at low copy number; rop
