[The description below was written by a language model from this plasmid's Addgene catalogue record and pLannotate feature annotations shown in this document.]
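Description:
C-SWAT IAA17-3HA is a budding yeast vector of about 9.7 kb, built on the pMaM482 backbone and designed as a donor for the C-SWAT system, in which a C-terminal acceptor module at a genomic locus is swapped for a new tag. It is propagated in E. coli through a high-copy ColE1/pUC-type origin and an ampicillin resistance gene. An f1 origin and pBluescript-derived remnants (lacZα fragment, lac promoter/operator, T7 and T3 promoters, polylinker fragments) are also present. For yeast, the feature table shows a CEN/ARS element for low-copy episomal maintenance. It also shows a MET17 (MET15/MET25) gene under its own promoter, matching the catalogued MET/CYS selection, which complements a sulfur amino acid auxotrophy.

The tagging payload is the Arabidopsis IAA17 coding sequence, an Aux/IAA protein used as an auxin-inducible degron, followed by a 3xHA epitope tag. A target protein therefore acquires both a degron and a detection handle at its C-terminus. Downstream, an ADH1 promoter drives a second cassette, described in the record as ARF16(PB1)-P2A-OsTIR1. The automated annotation labels the ARF portion as an ARF19 fragment, presumably because of homology among ARF PB1 domains. It also detects short HA and SV40 NLS fragments ahead of the full rice OsTIR1 F-box gene.

OsTIR1 recruits the degron-tagged protein to a ubiquitin ligase when auxin is added. The co-expressed ARF PB1 domain is generally used to bind the degron and limit degradation in the absence of auxin. The P2A peptide allows both proteins to be made from one transcript. The record states that SIR4 homology arms flank this cassette for genome integration, though they are not annotated in the feature table. The construct is intended for building strains for conditional protein knockdown.
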