Addgene plasmid #182517: C-SWAT IAA17-3HA
Purpose: C-SWAT compatible vector for C-terminal tagging with IAA17 (Auxin inducible degron) and 3HA. ARF16(PB1)-P2A-osTIR1 with SIR4 homology arms for genome integration.
Depositing lab: Rob Mitra. Depositing organization: Washington University in Saint Louis. Publication: A Suite of New Strain Construction Vectors for Gene Expression Knockdown in Budding Yeast. Shively CA, Dong F, Mitra RD. ACS Synth Biol. 2023 Jan 17. doi: 10.1021/acssynbio.2c00547. PubMed 36650116.
Backbone
  Vector backbone: pMaM482
  Total vector size (bp): 9745
  Vector type: Yeast Expression
  Selectable markers: MET/CYS
Growth in bacteria
  Bacterial resistance: Ampicillin, 100 μg/mL
  Growth temperature: 37°C
  Growth strain: DH5alpha
  Copy number: Unknown
Gene/Insert
  Gene/Insert name: IAA17
  Tag / fusion protein: 3HA
Terms and licenses: Academic/Nonprofit Terms; Industry Terms: Not Available to Industry
How to cite: C-SWAT IAA17-3HA was a gift from Rob Mitra (Addgene plasmid # 182517 ; http://n2t.net/addgene:182517 ; RRID:Addgene_182517)
